Addgene plasmid #64655: 4WJC
Purpose: Baculovirus expression for structure determination; may not be full ORF
Depositing lab: Cheryl Arrowsmith. Depositing organization: University of Toronto.
Backbone
  Vector backbone: pFBOH-MHL
  Vector type: Baculovirus Expression
Growth in bacteria
  Bacterial resistance: Ampicillin, 100 μg/mL
  Growth temperature: 37°C
  Growth strain: DH5alpha
  Copy number: High Copy
Gene/Insert
  Gene/Insert name: PVX_084705:MAC04G-C11:C228845 (alt name: PP-PKG)
  Species: Plasmodium vivax
  Mutation: See comments
  Promoter: Polyhedrin
  Tag / fusion protein: 6xHis (N terminal on backbone)
  Cloning method: Ligation Independent Cloning
  Sequencing primers: 5′ Polyhedrin Forward (AAATGATAACCATCTCGC); 3′ SV40 poly A Reverse
Terms and licenses: Academic/Nonprofit Terms; Industry Terms: Not Available to Industry
How to cite: 4WJC was a gift from Cheryl Arrowsmith (Addgene plasmid # 64655 ; http://n2t.net/addgene:64655 ; RRID:Addgene_64655)
