[The description below was written by a language model from this plasmid's Addgene catalogue record.]
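Description:
4WJC is a baculovirus expression plasmid built on the pFBOH-MHL backbone, intended for producing a Plasmodium vivax protein in insect cells for structure determination. It is propagated in E. coli as a high-copy plasmid under ampicillin selection. The record gives no feature table, so the origin of replication and any elements involved in transferring the cassette into a baculovirus genome are not documented here and cannot be described in detail.

The insert is derived from the P. vivax gene PVX_084705, listed under the alternative name PP-PKG, which suggests a cGMP-dependent protein kinase, although the record does not spell out the protein's function. It was introduced by ligation-independent cloning. Expression is driven by the polyhedrin promoter, a very strong, very late baculoviral promoter that yields high levels of recombinant protein in infected insect cells. The use of an SV40 poly A reverse sequencing primer implies that an SV40 polyadenylation signal lies downstream of the insert. The backbone supplies an N-terminal 6xHis tag, allowing purification of the product by immobilised metal affinity chromatography.

As is common for structural-genomics constructs, the record cautions that the insert may not be the full open reading frame, so it may encode a truncated fragment or domain chosen for crystallisation. The mutation field only refers to depositor comments that are not included here, so any sequence differences from the reference gene are unspecified. The typical use is generating recombinant baculovirus to express and purify the His-tagged protein for crystallography or related biochemical work.
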