>Addgene plasmid #64655 | 4WJC | depositor partial sequence | sequence record 108737 | Insert DNA Sequence
ATGCGCTGTAACGAACGTAACAAAAAAAAAGCAATCTTCTCGAATGACGATTTCTCGGGCGAAGACACCC
TGATGGAAGACCACCTGCAGCTGCGTGAAAAACTGTCCGAAGACATTGAAATGATCAAAGCATCCCTGAA
AAACAATCTGGTGTGCTCAACCCTGAACGATAATGAAATCCTGACGCTGTCAAACTACATGCAATTTTTC
GTGTTCAAAGGCGGTGATCTGGTTATTAAACAGGGTGAAAAAGGCTCGTATTTCTTTATCATCAACAGCG
GCAAATTCGATGTCTACGTGAACGACAAAAAAGTGAAAAGCATGGGCAAAGGTAGCTCTTTCGGTGAAGC
GGCCCTGATTCATAATACCCAGCGCTCTGCAACGATCATGGCTGAAACCGATGGTACGCTGTGGGGCGTT
CAGCGTAGTACCTTTCGCGCCACGCTGAAACAACTGTCTAACCGTAACTTCAACGAAAACCGCAGTTTCA
TCGATAGTGTTTCCGTCTTTGACATGCTGACCGAAGCACAGAAAAACATGATTACGAATGCTTGTGTGAT
CCAAATGTTCAAACCGGGTGAAACCATCGTTAAACAGGGTGATTATGGCGACGTCCTGTTTATTCTGAAA
GAAGGTAAAGCAACCGTGTTCATTAACGATAAAGAAATCCGTGTTCTGAATAAAGGTTCCTATTTTGGCG
AACGTGCTCTGCTGTACGATGAACCGCGCTCGGCGACCATTATCGCCAAAGAACCGACGGCATGCGCTAG
CATTTGTCGCAAACTGCTGAACATCGTGCTGGGCAATCTGCAGGTGGTTCTGTTTCGTAACATTATGACC
GAAGCACTGCAGCAATCTGAAATCTTTCGCCAGTTCAGTGCTGAACAACTGAACGATCTGGCGGACACCG
CCATTGTTCGTGACTATCCGGCGAATTACCATATCCTGCACAAAGATAAAGTCAAATCTGTGAAATACCT
GATTGTCCTGGAAGGCAAAGTGGAACTGTTTCTGGATGACGAATCCATTGGTATCCTGACCCGTGGTAAA
TCATTTGGCGACCAGTACGTGCTGAATCAGAAACAAAAATTCCGCCATACCGTTAAATCCCTGGATGTCT
GCAAAATTGCGCTGATCACGGAATCATGCCTGGCCGATTGTCTGGGCGACAACAATATTGATGCATCGAT
CGACCACAACAACAAAAAATCTATCATTAAGAAAATGTACATCTTTCGTTACCTGTCGGAACAGCAATGT
AACCTGCTGATTGAAGCGTTTCGTACCACGCGCTATGAAGAAGGTGATTATATTATCCAGGAAGGTGAAG
TTGGCTCTCGCTTTTATATTATCAAAAACGGCGAAGTGGAAGTTACCAAAAATGGTAAACGTCTGCGCAC
GCTGGGTAAAAATGACTATTTCGGCGAACGTGCGCTGCTGTATGACGAACCGCGCACCGCATCAATTATC
TCGAAAGCTACGTCGGTCGAATGCTGGTTTGTGGATAAAAGCGTTTTCCTGCAGATTATCCAAGGCCCGA
TGCTGACCCATCTGGAAGAACGCATTAAAATGCAGGATACCAAAGTTGAAATGCACGAACTGGAAACGGA
ACGTATTATCGGCCGCGGTACCTTTGGTACGGTTAAACTGGTCCATCACAAACCGACCCAGATTCGTTAT
GCGCTGAAATGCGTGAGCAAACGCTCTATTATCAGTCTGAACCAGCAAAACAACATCAAACTGGAACGTG
AAATCACCGCCGAAAATGACCATCCGTTTATTATCCGTCTGGTTCGCACGTTCAAAGATAGCAACTGTTT
TTATTTCCTGACCGAACTGGTCACGGGCGGTGAACTGTACGATGCCATTCGCAAACTGGGCCTGCTGTCT
AAACCGCAGGCACAATTTTATCTGGGTAGTATTATCCTGGCTATTGAATATCTGCATGAACGTAACATCG
TGTACCGCGATCTGAAACCGGAAAATATTCTGCTGGACAAACAAGGTTACGTTAAACTGATTGATTTCGG
TTGCGCGAAGAAAATTCAGGGCCGTGCCTATACCCTGGTCGGTACGCCGCACTACATGGCGCCGGAAGTG
ATTCTGGGCAAAGGTTATGGCTGTACCGTGGATATTTGGGCCCTGGGCGTGTGCCTGTACGAATTTATTT
GTGGTCCGCTGCCGTTCGGCAATGATCAGGAAGACCAACTGGAAATTTTTCGCGACATCCTGACCGGTCA
GCTGACGTTCCCGGATTATGTGTCCGATCAAGACTCAATCAACCTGATGAAACGTCTGCTGTGCCGCCTG
CCGCAGGGTCGTATTGGCTGTAGTATCAACGGCTTCAAAGACATTAAAGAACACGCGTTTTTCGGCAACT
TCAATTGGGATAAACTGGCAGGTCGCCTGCTGGAACCGCCGCTGGTTAGCAAAGGTGAAACCTACGCGGA
AGATATTGACATCAAACAGATTGAAGAAGAAGATGCTCTGAACGAAGGTGAACCGCTGGATGGTGACGAT
AGTTGGGATGTTGACTTT
