>Addgene plasmid #64655 | 4WJC | addgene partial sequence | sequence record 111126 | Polyhedrin-F 5'-AAATGATAACCATCTCGC-3'
TATAAATATTCCGGATTATTCATACCGTCCCACCATCGGGCGCGGATCTCGGTCCGAAAACCATGCATCA
TCATCATCATCACAGCAGCGGCAGAGAAAACTTGTATTTCCAGGGCATGCGCTGTAACGAACGTAACAAA
AAAAAAGCAATCTTCTCGAATGACGATTTCTCGGGCGAAGACACCCTGATGGAAGACCACCTGCAGCTGC
GTGAAAAACTGTCCGAAGACATTGAAATGATCAAAGCATCCCTGAAAAACAATCTGGTGTGCTCAACCCT
GAACGATAATGAAATCCTGACGCTGTCAAACTACATGCAATTTTTCGTGTTCAAAGGCGGTGATCTGGTT
ATTAAACAGGGTGAAAAAGGCTCGTATTTCTTTATCATCAACAGCGGCAAATTCGATGTCTACGTGAACG
ACAAAAAAGTGAAAAGCATGGGCAAAGGTAGCTCTTTCGGTGAAGCGGCCCTGATTCATAATACCCAGCG
CTCTGCAACGATCATGGCTGAAACCGATGGTACGCTGTGGGGCGTTCAGCGTAGTACCTTTCGCGCCACG
CTGAAACAACTGTCTAACCGTAACTTCAACGAAAACCGCAGTTTCATCGATAGTGTTTCCGTCTTTGACA
TGCTGACCGAAGCACAG
