>Addgene plasmid #64655 | 4WJC | addgene partial sequence | sequence record 112504 | SV40pA-R 5'-GAAATTTGTGATGCTATTGC-3'
TTGCATTCATTTTATGTTTCAGGTTCAGGGGGAGGTGCCGGAGGTTTTTTAAAGCAAGTAAAACCTCTAC
AAATGTGGTATGGCTGATTATGATCCTCTAGTACTTCTCGACAAGCTTCGTCATCAAAAGTCAACATCCC
AACTATCGTCACCATCCAGCGGTTCACCTTCGTTCAGAGCATCTTCTTCTTCAATCTGTTTGATGTCAAT
ATCTTCCGCGTAGGTTTCACCTTTGCTAACCAGCGGCGGTTCCAGCAGGCGACCTGCCAGTTTATCCCAA
TTGAAGTTGCCGAAAAACGCGTGTTCTTTAATGTCTTTGAAGCCGTTGATACTACAGCCAATACGACCCT
GCGGCAGGCGGCACAGCAGACGTTTCATCAGGTTGATTGAGTCTTGATCGGACACATAATCCGGGAACGT
CAGCTGACCGGTCAGGATGTCGCGAAAAATTTCCAGTTGGTCTTCCTGATCATTGCCGAACGGCAGCGGA
CCACAAATAAATTCGTACAGGCACACGCCCAGGGCCCAAATATCCACGGTACAGCCATAACCTTTGCCCA
GAATCACTTCCGGCGCCATGTAGTGCGGCGTACCGACCAGGGTATAGGCACGGCCCTGAATTTTCTTCGC
GCAACCGAAATCAATCAGTTTAACGTAACCTTGTTTGTCCAGCAG
